>Addgene plasmid #62102 | pMuLE ENTR H1 L5-L4 | depositor full sequence | sequence record 101391 | Full Sequence
CTTTCCTGCGTTATCCCCTGATTCTGTGGATAACCGTATTACCGCCTTTGAGTGAGCTGATACCGCTCGC
CGCAGCCGAACGACCGAGCGCAGCGAGTCAGTGAGCGAGGAAGCGGAAGAGCGCCCAATACGCAAACCGC
CTCTCCCCGCGCGTTGGCCGATTCATTAATGCAGCTGGCACGACAGGTTTCCCGACTGGAAAGCGGGCAG
TGAGCGCAACGCAATTAATACGCGTACCGCTAGCCAGGAAGAGTTTGTAGAAACGCAAAAAGGCCATCCG
TCAGGATGGCCTTCTGCTTAGTTTGATGCCTGGCAGTTTATGGCGGGCGTCCTGCCCGCCACCCTCCGGG
CCGTTGCTTCACAACGTTCAAATCCGCTCCCGGCGGATTTGTCCTACTCAGGAGAGCGTTCACCGACAAA
CAACAGATAAAACGAAAGGCCCAGTCTTCCGACTGAGCCTTTCGTTTTATTTGATGCCTGGCAGTTCCCT
ACTCTCGCGTTAACGCTAGCATGGATGTTTTCCCAGTCACGACGTTGTAAAACGACGGCCAGTCTTAAGC
TCGGGCCCCAAATAATGATTTTATTTTGACTGATAGTGACCTGTTCGTTGCAACAAATTGATGAGCAATG
CTTTTTTATAATGCCAACTTTGTATACAAAAGTTGCTATCGATCCAATTCAGTCGACTGGATCCCCCGGG
CTGCAGGAATTCGAACGCTGACGTCATCAACCCGCTCCAAGGAATCGCGGGCCCAGTGTCACTAGGCGGG
AACACCCAGCGCGCGTGCGCCCTGGCAGGAAGATGGCTGTGAGGGACAGGGGAGTGGCGCCCTGCAATAT
TTGCATGTCGCTATGTGTTCTGGGAAATCACCATAAACGTGAAATGTCTTTGGATTTGGGAATCTTATAA
GTTCTGTATGAGACCACAGATCTCGGCGTTGTGCATGTCGGGCGACTGCTCCATGATCTTGCGCCGCTCG
ATCTGCGACCACACCATAAAGGCGTTCATGGGCCGCTTGATGTGGCCACTGGGCGTCTTGCACCAGCTGG
GGTCGTCCGCCTTGCCGCCCGTCGACGCGGTGGAGCCAGGCGTCGGGGAGGACGCGATGCCCAGCTCCAG
GCCGGCGCCCGAGTCCGAGCTCTTTTTTGAATTCGCACCCAACTTTTCTATACAAAGTTGGCATTATAAG
AAAGCATTGCTTATCAATTTGTTGCAACGAACAGGTCACTATCAGTCAAAATAAAATCATTATTTGCCAT
CCAGCTGCAGGGCGGCCGCGATATCCCCTATAGTGAGTCGTATTACATGGTCATAGCTGTTTCCTGGCAG
CTCTGGCCCGTGTCTCAAAATCTCTGATGTTACATTGCACAAGATAAAAATATATCATCATGAACAATAA
AACTGTCTGCTTACATAAACAGTAATACAAGGGGTGTTATGAGCCATATTCAACGGGAAACGTCGAGGCC
GCGATTAAATTCCAACATGGATGCTGATTTATATGGGTATAAATGGGCTCGCGATAATGTCGGGCAATCA
GGTGCGACAATCTATCGCTTGTATGGGAAGCCCGATGCGCCAGAGTTGTTTCTGAAACATGGCAAAGGTA
GCGTTGCCAATGATGTTACAGATGAGATGGTCAGACTAAACTGGCTGACGGAATTTATGCCTCTTCCGAC
CATCAAGCATTTTATCCGTACTCCTGATGATGCATGGTTACTCACCACTGCGATCCCCGGAAAAACAGCA
TTCCAGGTATTAGAAGAATATCCTGATTCAGGTGAAAATATTGTTGATGCGCTGGCAGTGTTCCTGCGCC
GGTTGCATTCGATTCCTGTTTGTAATTGTCCTTTTAACAGCGATCGCGTATTTCGTCTCGCTCAGGCGCA
ATCACGAATGAATAACGGTTTGGTTGATGCGAGTGATTTTGATGACGAGCGTAATGGCTGGCCTGTTGAA
CAAGTCTGGAAAGAAATGCATAAACTTTTGCCATTCTCACCGGATTCAGTCGTCACTCATGGTGATTTCT
CACTTGATAACCTTATTTTTGACGAGGGGAAATTAATAGGTTGTATTGATGTTGGACGAGTCGGAATCGC
AGACCGATACCAGGATCTTGCCATCCTATGGAACTGCCTCGGTGAGTTTTCTCCTTCATTACAGAAACGG
CTTTTTCAAAAATATGGTATTGATAATCCTGATATGAATAAATTGCAGTTTCATTTGATGCTCGATGAGT
TTTTCTAATCAGAATTGGTTAATTGGTTGTAACACTGGCAGAGCATTACGCTGACTTGACGGGACGGCGC
AAGCTCATGACCAAAATCCCTTAACGTGAGTTACGCGTCGTTCCACTGAGCGTCAGACCCCGTAGAAAAG
ATCAAAGGATCTTCTTGAGATCCTTTTTTTCTGCGCGTAATCTGCTGCTTGCAAACAAAAAAACCACCGC
TACCAGCGGTGGTTTGTTTGCCGGATCAAGAGCTACCAACTCTTTTTCCGAAGGTAACTGGCTTCAGCAG
AGCGCAGATACCAAATACTGTTCTTCTAGTGTAGCCGTAGTTAGGCCACCACTTCAAGAACTCTGTAGCA
CCGCCTACATACCTCGCTCTGCTAATCCTGTTACCAGTGGCTGCTGCCAGTGGCGATAAGTCGTGTCTTA
CCGGGTTGGACTCAAGACGATAGTTACCGGATAAGGCGCAGCGGTCGGGCTGAACGGGGGGTTCGTGCAC
ACAGCCCAGCTTGGAGCGAACGACCTACACCGAACTGAGATACCTACAGCGTGAGCTATGAGAAAGCGCC
ACGCTTCCCGAAGGGAGAAAGGCGGACAGGTATCCGGTAAGCGGCAGGGTCGGAACAGGAGAGCGCACGA
GGGAGCTTCCAGGGGGAAACGCCTGGTATCTTTATAGTCCTGTCGGGTTTCGCCACCTCTGACTTGAGCG
TCGATTTTTGTGATGCTCGTCAGGGGGGCGGAGCCTATGGAAAAACGCCAGCAACGCGGCCTTTTTACGG
TTCCTGGCCTTTTGCTGGCCTTTTGCTCACATGTT
Features (pLannotate 1.2.2; 12 found; start..end, strand, type, name):
    121..213     +  CDS            lacI (fragment): lac repressor; lacI; The lac repressor binds to the lac operator to inhibit transcription in E. coli. This inhibition can be relieved by adding lactose or isopropyl-β-D-thiogalactopyranoside (IPTG).
    268..295     -  terminator     rrnB T2 terminator: transcription terminator T2 from the E. coli rrnB gene
    427..470     +  terminator     rrnB T1 terminator: Escherichia coli rrnB; transcription terminator T1 from the E. coli rrnB gene
    517..553     -  CDS            lacZα (fragment): LacZα fragment of β-galactosidase; lacZ fragment
    570..665     +  protein_bind   attL5: mutant version of attL; recombination site for the Gateway® LR reaction LR Clonase™
    688..714     +  misc_feature   MCS (fragment): pBluescript multiple cloning site
    713..927     +  promoter       H1 promoter: human H1 RNA promoter
    929..1141    -  CDS            Sox4 (fragment): SOX4_MOUSE - Also known as Sox-4. Experimental evidence at protein level: Swiss-Prot protein existence level 1. Transcriptional activator that binds with high affinity to the T-cell enhancer motif 5'-AACAAAG-3' motif (PubMed:8404853). Required for IL17A-producing Vgamma2-positive gamma-delta T-cell maturation and development, via binding to regulator loci of RORC to modulate expression (PubMed:23562159). From Mus musculus (Mouse).
   1160..1255    -  protein_bind   attL4: mutant version of attL; recombination site for the Gateway® LR reaction LR Clonase™
   1287..1305    -  promoter       T7 promoter: promoter for bacteriophage T7 RNA polymerase
   1439..2248    +  CDS            KanR: aminoglycoside phosphotransferase; aph(3')-Ia; confers resistance to kanamycin in bacteria or G418 (Geneticin®) in eukaryotes
   2395..2983    +  rep_origin     ori: high-copy-number ColE1/pMB1/pBR322/pUC origin of replication
