[The description below was written by a language model from this plasmid's Addgene catalogue record and pLannotate feature annotations shown in this document.]
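Description:
pMuLE ENTR H1 L5-L4 is a small (about 3.0 kb) Gateway entry vector from the MuLE (Multiple Lentiviral Expression) system, a modular toolkit for assembling several expression elements into one lentiviral vector by MultiSite Gateway recombination. It is catalogued as an empty backbone for mammalian expression and RNAi; the parental backbone is not stated. It is propagated in E. coli from a high-copy ColE1/pUC-type origin and selected with kanamycin through an aminoglycoside phosphotransferase (KanR) gene. The rrnB T1 and T2 terminators upstream of the recombination cassette insulate it from read-through transcription from the plasmid backbone. The short lacI and lacZα fragments and the T7 promoter appear to be remnants of the entry-vector scaffold.

The functional module lies between the attL5 and attL4 sites. It consists of a partial pBluescript-type cloning site followed by the human H1 RNA promoter, an RNA polymerase III promoter commonly used to drive short hairpin RNAs. The user clones an shRNA-encoding sequence downstream of H1. An LR Clonase reaction then transfers the H1-shRNA unit into a compatible destination vector, and the L5-L4 site pair fixes its position and orientation relative to the other entry modules. This allows knockdown cassettes to be combined with other elements for combinatorial genetic manipulation of mammalian cells.

The automated annotation also calls an antisense fragment of roughly 200 bp resembling mouse Sox4 immediately downstream of the promoter. The catalogue lists no insert, so this may be a stuffer or residual sequence at the shRNA cloning position, but the record does not explain it.
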