Addgene plasmid #62102: pMuLE ENTR H1 L5-L4
Purpose: (Empty Backbone) MuLE (Multiple Lentiviral Expression) Entry vector containing a H1 promoter for shRNA expression. Compatible with MultiSite Gateway cloning
Depositing lab: Ian Frew. Depositing organization: University of Zurich. Publication: A versatile modular vector system for rapid combinatorial mammalian genetics. Albers J, Danzer C, Rechsteiner M, Lehmann H, Brandt LP, Hejhal T, Catalano A, Busenhart P, Goncalves AF, Brandt S, Bode PK, Bode-Lesniewska B, Wild PJ, Frew IJ. J Clin Invest. 2015 Mar 9. pii: 79743. doi: 10.1172/JCI79743. PubMed 25751063.
Backbone
  Vector backbone: N/A
  Vector type: Mammalian Expression, RNAi ; MuLE Gateway Entry Vector
Growth in bacteria
  Bacterial resistance: Kanamycin, 50 μg/mL
  Growth temperature: 37°C
  Growth strain: JM110
  Copy number: High Copy
Gene/Insert
  Gene/Insert name: None
Terms and licenses: Academic/Nonprofit Terms; Industry Terms: Not Available to Industry
How to cite: pMuLE ENTR H1 L5-L4 was a gift from Ian Frew (Addgene plasmid # 62102 ; http://n2t.net/addgene:62102 ; RRID:Addgene_62102)
