>Addgene plasmid #62102 | pMuLE ENTR H1 L5-L4 | addgene partial sequence | sequence record 103552 | M13-F20 5'-TGTAAAACGACGGCCAGT-3'
GACTGATAGTGACCTGTTCGTTGCAACAAATTGATGAGCAATGCTTTTTTATAATGCCAACTTTGTATAC
AAAAGTTGCTATCGATCCAATTCAGTCGACTGGATCCCCCGGGCTGCAGGAATTCGAACGCTGACGTCAT
CAACCCGCTCCAAGGAATCGCGGGCCCAGTGTCACTAGGCGGGAACACCCAGCGCGCGTGCGCCCTGGCA
GGAAGATGGCTGTGAGGGACAGGGGAGTGGCGCCCTGCAATATTTGCATGTCGCTATGTGTTCTGGGAAA
TCACCATAAACGTGAAATGTCTTTGGATTTGGGAATCTTATAAGTTCTGTATGAGACCACAGATCTCGGC
GTTGTGCATGTCGGGCGACTGCTCCATGATCTTGCGCCGCTCGATCTGCGACCACACCATAAAGGCGTTC
ATGGGCCGCTTGATGTGGCCACTGGGCGTCTTGCACCAGCTGGGGTCGTCCGCCTTGCC
