>Addgene plasmid #62102 | pMuLE ENTR H1 L5-L4 | addgene partial sequence | sequence record 103553 | M13-Rev 5'-CAGGAAACAGCTATGACC-3'
TGCAGCTGGATGGCAAATAATGATTTTATTTTGACTGATAGTGACCTGTTCGTTGCAACAAATTGATAAG
CAATGCTTTCTTATAATGCCAACTTTGTATAGAAAAGTTGGGTGCGAATTCAAAAAAGAGCTCGGACTCG
GGCGCCGGCCTGGAGCTGGGCATCGCGTCCTCCCCGACGCCTGGCTCCACCGCGTCGACGGGCGGCAAGG
CGGACGACCCCAGCTGGTGCAAGACGCCCAGTGGCCACATCAAGCGGCCCATGAACGCCTTTATGGTGTG
GTCGCAGATCGAGCGGCGCAAGATCATGGAGCAGTCGCCCGACATGCACAACGCCGAGATCTGTGGTCTC
ATACAGAACTTATAAGATTCCCAAATCCAAAGACATTTCACGTTTATGGTGATTTCCCAGAACACATAGC
GACATGCAAATATTGCAGGGCGCCACTCCCCTGTCCCTCACAGCCATCTTCCTGCCAGGGCGCACGCGCG
CTGGGTGTT
